>Addgene plasmid #127269 | HA tagged Xba ELL2 Met133, 138, 186 to Ileu | addgene full sequence | sequence record 250217 | Addgene NGS Result
GGATCAGGCCAAATCGGCCGAGCTCGAATTCGTCGAGAGCGGGATAAGTTGGCGCGTCACCTAGACGTCA
GCCTCTTACCTCTCGGACGTCCCGTCCCAGGAGCAAAACTCTAGTGACTTTGGGCCCGCCCCCGTGAGAG
TGGAGGGCGGCCGATGAGGGCGGTTCTGAAGGGAACAAGACCAATGAGACGAGCCCGGGGCGGGGCGCGG
GGCCGGAGGGTGGGGCGGGTGGCGGCGGTGGCAGTCCGAGGTCTGGCTCCGCGCAGTATATGACAGTACG
TCAGCAGCGGGATGGCCCTAGCAGTGGCGGCGGCTGCAGAAGCCCAAGCAGCCGCGGCCGCAGTGGAGGC
TAGAGCCGGAGCGGCGGCGGCGGCGGCACCCCGGGGAGTTTAAGATGGCGGCGGGGGGGACAGGGGGCCT
GCGGGAGGAGCAGCGCTATGGGCTGTCGTGCGGACGGCTGGGGCAGGACAACATCACCGTACTGCATGTG
AAGCTCACCGAGACGGCGATCCGGGCGCTCGAGACTTACCAGAGCCACAAGAATTTAATTCCTTTTCGAC
CTTCAATCCAGTTCCAAGGACTCCACGGGCTTGTCAAAATTCCCAAAAATGATCCCCTCAATGAAGTTCA
TAACTTTAACTTTTATTTGTCAAATGTGGGCAAAGACAACCCTCAGGGCAGCTTTGACTGCATCCAGCAA
ACATTCTCCAGCTCTGGAGCCTCCCAGCTCAATTGCCTGGGATTTATACAAGATAAAATTACAGTGTGTG
CAACAAACGACTCGTATCAGATCACACGAGAAAGAATCACCCAGGCAGAGGAGGAATCCCGCAACCGAAG
CACAAAAGTTATCAAACCCGGTGGACCATATGTAGGGAAAAGAGTGCAAATTCGGAAAGCACCTCAAGCT
GTTTCAGATACAGTTCCTGAGAGGAAAAGGTCAACCCCCATCAACCCTGCAAATACAATTCGAAAGACAC
ATAGCAGCAGCACCATCTCTCAGAGGCCATACAGGGACAGGGTGATTCACTTACTGGCCCTGAAGGCCTA
CAAGAAACCGGAGCTACTTGCTAGACTCCAGAAAGATGGTGTCAATCAAAAAGACAAGAACTCCCTGGGA
GCAATTCTGCAACAGGTAGCCAATCTGAATTCTAAGGACCTCTCATATACCTTAAAGGATTATGTTTTTA
AAGAGCTTCAAAGAGACTGGCCTGGATACAGTGAAATAGACAGACGGTCATTGGAGTCAGTGCTCTCTAG
GGGGTACCCATACGACGTCCCAGACTACGCTGCTAGAAAACTAAATCCGTCTCAGAATGCTACAGGCACC
AGCCGTTCAGAATCTCCTGTATGTTCTAGTAGAGATGCTGTATCTTCTCCTCAGAAACGGCTTTTGGATT
CAGAGTTTATTGATCCTTTAATGAATAAAAAAGCCCGAATATCTCACCTGACGAACAGAGTACCACCAAC
ACTAAATGGTCATTTGAATCCCACCAGTGAAAAATCGGCTGCAGGCCTCCCACTGCCCCCTGCGGCTGCT
GCCATCCCCACCCCTCCACCGCTGCCTTCAACCTATCTGCCCATCTCACATCCTCCTCAGATTGTAAATT
CTAACTCCAACTCCCCTAGCACTCCAGAAGGCCGGGGGACTCAAGACCTACCTGTTGACAGTTTTAGTCA
AAACGATAGTATCTATGAGGACCAGCAAGACAAATATACCTCTAGGACTTCTCTGGAAACCTTACCCCCT
GGTTCCGTTCTACTAAAGTGTCCAAAGCCTATGGAAGAAAACCATTCAATGTCTCACAAAAAGTCCAAAA
AGAAGTCTAAAAAACATAAGGAAAAGGACCAAATAAAAAAGCACGACATTGAGACTATTGAGGAAAAGGA
GGAAGATCTTAAGAGAGAAGAGGAAATTGCCAAGCTAAATAACTCCAGTCCAAATTCCAGTGGAGGAGTT
AAAGAGGATTGCACTGCCTCCATGGAACCTTCAGCAATTGAACTCCCAGATTATTTGATAAAATATATCG
CTATCGTCTCCTATGAGCAACGCCAGAATTATAAGGATGACTTCAATGCAGAGTATGATGAGTACAGAGC
TTTGCATGCCAGGATGGAGACTGTAGCTAGAAGATTTATCAAACTAGATGCACAAAGAAAGCGCCTTTCT
CCAGGCTCAAAAGAGTATCAGAATGTTCATGAAGAAGTCTTACAAGAATATCAGAAGATAAAGCAGTCTA
GTCCCAATTACCATGAAGAAAAATACAGATGTGAATATCTTCATAACAAGCTGGCTCACATCAAAAGGCT
AATAGGTGAATTTGACCAACAGCAAGCAGAGTCATGGTCCTAGAACTCTGCTTGGACCAGAAGATGTGAA
TAAACTTAAGCTTGRAAAAAAAAAAAAAAAAAAAAAAAAAAAAAAACGCGTAACCCCCCATTGCAATGGT
TGCCTTAAGGTGTTTGCTAGTTGTGTACATAGTGTGGTTAATCATTAGCTACACTGCTTCCCACTTGATT
AGAGCAATGGGAAGCATACTGTGGCCTACCAGCATCTGGAAGTGTGTGCTCGATCTGTATGTGTGCAGAG
GTGGTGTGGATGTGAGCGTGCATGAAGGAAAAAAAGCTGCTACTCCTAGTAGGCCAAACGCTCAGGTTAA
ACAACTGACGAGTGTTACTGTAGGGTGTTTTTTTGTTTTTTTGTTTTTTTTCTTCTATCAAATTGCTACT
TTTGTTGTGGAAGACAAAAGCATTTCCATTTCAACGAGTTTGTCAGCTTTATTAATGTTGGGCAAAAATT
GATATGTCATGAAAATGAAACAGATCTATAGTTTTGGGACAAAATTATAAAATGAAATGTGTAGGTAACC
TATTTATATACTGCTATAAAGTATTTTTTGAAGAGAGATATGCAAAGAAGCTATTACCTACATAAGAGGT
ATATTTAAAGANTTTTTTTTTTTTCATCCTGGTGCCAGGAATATAAAAAAGAGTGGATATATTTAACCAT
AACATACTGTGATTCATCAAACAGCACAAACTTTCATTTCATGGAGTTTATCTGTTGACATTGATTTAAA
CTGTCACTTGTTTTATCATGTGGGAACATAAGTTATGTGGTCAAAAATATAAGGATTTTGAATTAATGTT
GATTCAAGTTGTATTGTCTTTTCAAAGTGCTGCCAGTTGAAAAGGGAAGCATTATGTTTACAAATCTGTT
TTGAAATGTTTGCCAAAATTTTGGTAGTGTCTTTAATAAAGATGTTTGTCTCCAGCATCCAGAAAAAAAA
AAAAAAAACTCTCCAGCGCTGGATCCGGCCATAAGGGCCTGATCCTTCGAGGGGGGGCCCGGTACCAGCT
TTTGTTCCCTTTAGTGAGGGTTAATTTCGAGCTTGGCGTAATCATGGTCATAGCTGTTTCCTGTGTGAAA
TTGTTATCCGCTCACAATTCCACACAACATACGAGCCGGAAGCATAAAGTGTAAAGCCTGGGGTGCCTAA
TGAGTGAGCTAACTCACATTAATTGCGTTGCGCTCACTGCCCGCTTTCCAGTCGGGAAACCTGTCGTGCC
AGCTGCATTAATGAATCGGCCAACGCGCGGGGAGAGGCGGTTTGCGTATTGGGCGCTCTTCCGCTTCCTC
GCTCACTGACTCGCTGCGCTCGGTCGTTCGGCTGCGGCGAGCGGTATCAGCTCACTCAAAGGCGGTAATA
CGGTTATCCACAGAATCAGGGGATAACGCAGGAAAGAACATGTGAGCAAAAGGCCAGCAAAAGGCCAGGA
ACCGTAAAAAGGCCGCGTTGCTGGCGTTTTTCCATAGGCTCCGCCCCCCTGACGAGCATCACAAAAATCG
ACGCTCAAGTCAGAGGTGGCGAAACCCGACAGGACTATAAAGATACCAGGCGTTTCCCCCTGGAAGCTCC
CTCGTGCGCTCTCCTGTTCCGACCCTGCCGCTTACCGGATACCTGTCCGCCTTTCTCCCTTCGGGAAGCG
TGGCGCTTTCTCATAGCTCACGCTGTAGGTATCTCAGTTCGGTGTAGGTCGTTCGCTCCAAGCTGGGCTG
TGTGCACGAACCCCCCGTTCAGCCCGACCGCTGCGCCTTATCCGGTAACTATCGTCTTGAGTCCAACCCG
GTAAGACACGACTTATCGCCACTGGCAGCAGCCACTGGTAACAGGATTAGCAGAGCGAGGTATGTAGGCG
GTGCTACAGAGTTCTTGAAGTGGTGGCCTAACTACGGCTACACTAGAAGAACAGTATTTGGTATCTGCGC
TCTGCTGAAGCCAGTTACCTTCGGAAAAAGAGTTGGTAGCTCTTGATCCGGCAAACAAACCACCGCTGGT
AGCGGTGGTTTTTTTGTTTGCAAGCAGCAGATTACGCGCAGAAAAAAAGGATCTCAAGAAGATCCTTTGA
TCTTTTCTACGGGGTCTGACGCTCAGTGGAACGAAAACTCACGTTAAGGGATTTTGGTCATGAGATTATC
AAAAAGGATCTTCACCTAGATCCTTTTAAATTAAAAATGAAGTTTTAAATCAATCTAAAGTATATATGAG
TAAACTTGGTCTGACAGTTACCAATGCTTAATCAGTGAGGCACCTATCTCAGCGATCTGTCTATTTCGTT
CATCCATAGTTGCCTGACTCCCCGTCGTGTAGATAACTACGATACGGGAGGGCTTACCATCTGGCCCCAG
TGCTGCAATGATACCGCGAGACCCACGCTCACCGGCTCCAGATTTATCAGCAATAAACCAGCCAGCCGGA
AGGGCCGAGCGCAGAAGTGGTCCTGCAACTTTATCCGCCTCCATCCAGTCTATTAATTGTTGCCGGGAAG
CTAGAGTAAGTAGTTCGCCAGTTAATAGTTTGCGCAACGTTGTTGCCATTGCTACAGGCATCGTGGTGTC
ACGCTCGTCGTTTGGTATGGCTTCATTCAGCTCCGGTTCCCAACGATCAAGGCGAGTTACATGATCCCCC
ATGTTGTGCAAAAAAGCGGTTAGCTCCTTCGGTCCTCCGATCGTTGTCAGAAGTAAGTTGGCCGCAGTGT
TATCACTCATGGTTATGGCAGCACTGCATAATTCTCTTACTGTCATGCCATCCGTAAGATGCTTTTCTGT
GACTGGTGAGTACTCAACCAAGTCATTCTGAGAATAGTGTATGCGGCGACCGAGTTGCTCTTGCCCGGCG
TCAATACGGGATAATACCGCGCCACATAGCAGAACTTTAAAAGTGCTCATCATTGGAAAACGTTCTTCGG
GGCGAAAACTCTCAAGGATCTTACCGCTGTTGAGATCCAGTTCGATGTAACCCACTCGTGCACCCAACTG
ATCTTCAGCATCTTTTACTTTCACCAGCGTTTCTGGGTGAGCAAAAACAGGAAGGCAAAATGCCGCAAAA
AAGGGAATAAGGGCGACACGGAAATGTTGAATACTCATACTCTTCCTTTTTCAATATTATTGAAGCATTT
ATCAGGGTTATTGTCTCATGAGCGGATACATATTTGAATGTATTTAGAAAAATAAACAAATAGGGGTTCC
GCGCACATTTCCCCGAAAAGTGCCACCTAAATTGTAAGCGTTAATATTTTGTTAAAATTCGCGTTAAATT
TTTGTTAAATCAGCTCATTTTTTAACCAATAGGCCGAAATCGGCAAAATCCCTTATAAATCAAAAGAATA
GACCGAGATAGGGT
[37 nt withheld, positions 5685-5721]
AAAGAACGTGGACTCCAACGTCAAAGG
[49 nt withheld, positions 5749-5797]
T
[91 nt withheld, positions 5799-5889]
G
[124 nt withheld, positions 5891-6014]
CCCATTCGCCATTCAGGCTGCGCAACTGTTGGGAAGGGCGATCGGTGCGGGCCTCTTCGCTATTACGCCA
GCTGGCGAAAGGGGGATGTGCTGCAAGGCGATTAAGTTGGGTAACGCCAGGGTTTTCCCAGTCACGACGT
TGTAAAACGACGGCCAGTGAATTGTAATACGACTCACTATAGGGCGAATTGGAGCTCCACCGCGGTGGCG
GCCGCATAACTTCGTATAGCATACATTATACGAAGTTAT
Features (pLannotate 1.2.2; 16 found; start..end, strand, type, name):
    361..377     +  promoter       chicken β-actin promoter (fragment): contains a 21-bp deletion relative to the standard chicken β-actin promoter
    395..2350    +  CDS            ELL2: ELL2_HUMAN - Experimental evidence at protein level: Swiss-Prot protein existence level 1. Elongation factor component of the super elongation complex (SEC), a complex required to increase the catalytic rate of RNA polymerase II transcription by suppressing transient pausing by the polymerase at multiple sites along the DNA. Component of the little elongation complex (LEC), a complex required to regulate small nuclear RNA (snRNA) gene transcription by RNA polymerase II and III (PubMed:22195968). Plays a role in immunoglobulin secretion in plasma cells: directs efficient alternative mRNA proces
   3337..3356    +  misc_feature   MCS (fragment): pBluescript multiple cloning site
   3368..3386    -  promoter       T3 promoter: promoter for bacteriophage T3 RNA polymerase
   3431..3447    -  protein_bind   lac operator: The lac repressor binds to the lac operator to inhibit transcription in E. coli. This inhibition can be relieved by adding lactose or isopropyl-β-D-thiogalactopyranoside (IPTG). lac repressor encoded by lacI
   3455..3485    -  promoter       lac promoter: promoter for the E. coli lac operon
   3500..3521    -  protein_bind   CAP binding site: CAP binding activates transcription in the presence of cAMP. E. coli catabolite activator protein
   3534..3626    -  CDS            lacI (fragment): lac repressor; lacI; The lac repressor binds to the lac operator to inhibit transcription in E. coli. This inhibition can be relieved by adding lactose or isopropyl-β-D-thiogalactopyranoside (IPTG).
   3809..4397    -  rep_origin     ori: high-copy-number ColE1/pMB1/pBR322/pUC origin of replication
   4568..5428    -  CDS            AmpR: β-lactamase; bla; confers resistance to ampicillin, carbenicillin, and related antibiotics
   5429..5533    -  promoter       AmpR promoter: bla
   5586..6014    -  rep_origin     f1 ori (sequence partly withheld): f1 bacteriophage origin of replication; arrow indicates direction of (+) strand synthesis
   6019..6176    -  CDS            lacZα (fragment): LacZα fragment of β-galactosidase; lacZ fragment
   6179..6197    +  promoter       T7 promoter: promoter for bacteriophage T7 RNA polymerase
   6206..6229    +  misc_feature   MCS (fragment): pBluescript multiple cloning site
   6230..6263    +  protein_bind   loxP: Cre-mediated recombination occurs in the 8-bp core sequence (GCATACAT). Cre recombinase
