[The description below was written by a language model from this plasmid's Addgene catalogue record and pLannotate feature annotations shown in this document.]
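Description:
HA tagged Xba ELL2 Met133, 138, 186 to Ileu is a pBluescript-based plasmid built for in vitro transcription and translation of a mutant human ELL2, the RNA polymerase II elongation factor that is a component of the super elongation complex and has been implicated in alternative mRNA processing and immunoglobulin secretion in plasma cells. It is maintained in E. coli through a high-copy ColE1/pUC-type origin and selected with ampicillin via the β-lactamase gene. An f1 phage origin and remnants of the lac promoter/operator and lacZα region are typical phagemid backbone elements.

The annotated ELL2 open reading frame (roughly 1.9 kb) lies on the same strand as, and downstream of, a bacteriophage T7 promoter when the circular map is read across its origin, so T7 RNA polymerase generates sense transcripts for cell-free translation. A T3 promoter flanks the far side of the insert in the opposite orientation. According to the record, the codons for Met133, Met138 and Met186 are changed to isoleucine, and an HA epitope tag is placed internally, after position 186. Removing internal methionines while tagging the protein suggests a design for testing whether these codons act as alternative translation start sites that yield shorter ELL2 products, although the record states only the in vitro translation purpose.

The feature scan also finds a single loxP site just after the T7-proximal polylinker fragment and a very short match to a chicken β-actin promoter immediately upstream of the coding sequence. These are probably carried over from an earlier cloning vector and have no stated function here. About a kilobase between the end of the coding sequence and the T3-side polylinker is unannotated, and the cloning sites are not recorded.
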