Addgene plasmid #127269: HA tagged Xba ELL2 Met133, 138, 186 to Ileu
Purpose: For in vitro translation of ELL2 with with internal HA tag and Met133, 138, 186 Ileu
Depositing lab: Christine Milcarek. Depositing organization: University of Pittsburgh (University, School of Medicine, and Cancer Institute). Publication: Transcription elongation factor ELL2 directs immunoglobulin secretion in plasma cells by stimulating altered RNA processing. Martincic K, Alkan SA, Cheatle A, Borghesi L, Milcarek C. Nat Immunol. 2009 Oct;10(10):1102-9. doi: 10.1038/ni.1786. Epub 2009 Sep 13. PubMed 19749764.
Backbone
  Vector backbone: pBluescript
  Backbone manufacturer: Addgene
  Vector type: in vitro translation
Growth in bacteria
  Bacterial resistance: Ampicillin, 100 μg/mL
  Growth temperature: 37°C
  Growth strain: DH5alpha
  Copy number: Unknown
Gene/Insert
  Gene/Insert name: ELL2 Met133, 138, 186 to Ileu (alt name: CM556)
  Species: H. sapiens (human)
  Insert size (bp): 1900
  Mutation: Met133, 138, 186 to Ileu HA tag after M186
  Entrez Gene: ELL2 (a.k.a. MRCCAT1)
  Promoter: T7
  Cloning method: Restriction Enzyme; 5′ cloning site Unknown (unknown if destroyed); 3′ cloning site Unknown (unknown if destroyed)
  Sequencing primers: 5′ T7
Terms and licenses: Academic/Nonprofit Terms; Industry Terms: Not Available to Industry
How to cite: HA tagged Xba ELL2 Met133, 138, 186 to Ileu was a gift from Christine Milcarek (Addgene plasmid # 127269 ; http://n2t.net/addgene:127269 ; RRID:Addgene_127269)
